Addgene plasmid #72696: pSAM2_mCherry_Isl1
Purpose: Doxycyline regulated expression of Isl1 in mammalian cells
Depositing lab: Timothy Kamp. Depositing organization: University of Wisconsin, Madison. Publication: Lineage Reprogramming of Fibroblasts into Proliferative Induced Cardiac Progenitor Cells by Defined Factors. Lalit PA, Salick MR, Nelson DO, Squirrell JM, Shafer CM, Patel NG, Saeed I, Schmuck EG, Markandeya YS, Wong R, Lea MR, Eliceiri KW, Hacker TA, Crone WC, Kyba M, Garry DJ, Stewart R, Thomson JA, Downs KM, Lyons GE, Kamp TJ. Cell Stem Cell. 2016 Mar 3;18(3):354-67. doi: 10.1016/j.stem.2015.12.001. Epub 2016 Feb 11. PubMed 26877223.
Backbone
  Vector backbone: pSAM2_GW_mCherry
  Backbone size w/o insert (bp): 11391
  Vector type: Mammalian Expression, Lentiviral
Growth in bacteria
  Bacterial resistance: Ampicillin, 100 μg/mL
  Growth temperature: 37°C
  Growth strain: NEB Stable
  Copy number: High Copy
Gene/Insert
  Gene/Insert name: Islet1
  Species: M. musculus (mouse)
  Entrez Gene: Isl1
  Promoter: CMV-Doxycycline
  Cloning method: Gateway Cloning
  Sequencing primers: 5′ pSAM 2 SEQ F - 5' GCTCGTTTAGTGAACCGTCAG 3'; 3′ pSAM2 SEQ R - 5' GAGGAACTGCTTCCTTCACG 3'
Terms and licenses: Academic/Nonprofit Terms; Industry Terms: Not Available to Industry
How to cite: pSAM2_mCherry_Isl1 was a gift from Timothy Kamp (Addgene plasmid # 72696 ; http://n2t.net/addgene:72696 ; RRID:Addgene_72696)
