[The description below was written by a language model from this plasmid's Addgene catalogue record and pLannotate feature annotations shown in this document.]
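Description:
pSAM2_mCherry_Isl1 is a lentiviral transfer plasmid for doxycycline-regulated expression of mouse Islet1 (Isl1) in mammalian cells, made by Gateway recombination into the pSAM2_GW_mCherry backbone. It is propagated in E. coli through a high-copy ColE1/pUC-type origin with ampicillin selection. The backbone also carries an f1 origin and an SV40/EM7-driven BleoR cassette, which lies outside the LTR-flanked region and so would not be carried into the packaged viral genome. The sequenced record is 10,749 nt, shorter than the catalogued size of the empty backbone (11,391 bp). This is consistent with the Gateway selection cassette being replaced by the smaller insert, though the record does not explain it.

The viral genome is transcribed from a CMV enhancer/promoter fused to a truncated HIV-1 5' LTR, followed by the Ψ packaging signal with a partial gag sequence, the RRE for Rev-dependent nuclear export, and the cPPT/CTS. Inside the vector, a Tet-responsive promoter (repeated tet operator sites upstream of a minimal CMV promoter) drives the Isl1 open reading frame, which is flanked by attB1 and attB2 sites. The annotation tool matched this frame to human ISL1, whereas the catalogue gives mouse. An EMCV IRES then allows mCherry to be translated from the same transcript, so red fluorescence reports induced expression. A WPRE enhances transcript expression ahead of the 3' LTR region, with a bGH polyadenylation signal downstream.

No tetracycline transactivator is annotated, so induction requires one supplied separately. The associated publication used defined factors to reprogram fibroblasts into induced cardiac progenitor cells.
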