Features (pLannotate 1.2.2; 42 found; start..end, strand, type, name):
      5..25      +  promoter       tight TRE promoter (fragment): Tet-responsive promoter PTight, consisting of seven tet operator sequences followed by the minimal CMV promoter
     42..62      +  promoter       tight TRE promoter (fragment): Tet-responsive promoter PTight, consisting of seven tet operator sequences followed by the minimal CMV promoter
     79..99      +  promoter       tight TRE promoter (fragment): Tet-responsive promoter PTight, consisting of seven tet operator sequences followed by the minimal CMV promoter
    116..136     +  promoter       tight TRE promoter (fragment): Tet-responsive promoter PTight, consisting of seven tet operator sequences followed by the minimal CMV promoter
    153..173     +  promoter       tight TRE promoter (fragment): Tet-responsive promoter PTight, consisting of seven tet operator sequences followed by the minimal CMV promoter
    190..210     +  promoter       tight TRE promoter (fragment): Tet-responsive promoter PTight, consisting of seven tet operator sequences followed by the minimal CMV promoter
    227..247     +  promoter       tight TRE promoter (fragment): Tet-responsive promoter PTight, consisting of seven tet operator sequences followed by the minimal CMV promoter
    264..284     +  promoter       tight TRE promoter (fragment): Tet-responsive promoter PTight, consisting of seven tet operator sequences followed by the minimal CMV promoter
    292..337     +  promoter       TRE3GV promoter (fragment): 3rd-generation Tet-responsive promoter that can be activated by binding of Tet-On® 3G, optimized for retroviral and lentiviral vectors
    402..426     +  protein_bind   attB1: mutant version of attB; recombination site for the Gateway® BP reaction BP Clonase™
    441..1487    +  CDS            ISL1: ISL1_HUMAN - Experimental evidence at protein level: Swiss-Prot protein existence level 1. DNA-binding transcriptional activator. Recognizes and binds to the consensus octamer binding site 5'-ATAATTAA-3' in promoter of target genes. Plays a fundamental role in the gene regulatory network essential for retinal ganglion cell (RGC) differentiation. Cooperates with the transcription factor POU4F2 to achieve maximal levels of expression of RGC target genes and RGC fate specification in the developing retina. Involved in the specification of motor neurons in cooperation with LHX3 and LDB1. Binds to
   1511..1535    -  protein_bind   attB2: mutant version of attB; recombination site for the Gateway® BP reaction BP Clonase™
   1605..2066    +  misc_feature   IRES: internal ribosome entry site (IRES) of the encephalomyocarditis virus (EMCV)
   2071..2780    +  CDS            mCherry (fragment): monomeric derivative of DsRed fluorescent protein (Shaner et al., 2004) mammalian codon-optimized
   2791..2814    +  misc_feature   MCS (fragment): pBluescript multiple cloning site
   2814..3402    +  misc_feature   WPRE: woodchuck hepatitis virus posttranscriptional regulatory element
   3339..3923    +  CDS            nef (fragment): NEF_HV1H2 - Experimental evidence at protein level: Swiss-Prot protein existence level 1. Extracellular Nef protein targets CD4(+) T-lymphocytes for apoptosis by interacting with CXCR4 surface receptors. From Human immunodeficiency virus type 1 group M subtype B (isolate HXB2) (HIV-1).
   3930..4110    +  LTR            5' LTR (truncated): truncated 5' long terminal repeat (LTR) from HIV-1
   4142..4366    +  polyA_signal   bGH poly(A) signal: bovine growth hormone polyadenylation signal
   4370..4391    +  promoter       SV40 promoter (fragment): SV40 enhancer and early promoter
   4412..4840    +  rep_origin     f1 ori (sequence partly withheld): f1 bacteriophage origin of replication; arrow indicates direction of (+) strand synthesis
   4854..5183    +  promoter       SV40 promoter: SV40 enhancer and early promoter
   5231..5278    +  promoter       EM7 promoter: synthetic bacterial promoter&nbsp
   5297..5671    +  CDS            BleoR: antibiotic-binding protein; Sh ble from Streptoalloteichus hindustanus; confers resistance to bleomycin, phleomycin, and Zeocin™
   5681..5806    +  CDS            ble (fragment): BLE_KLEPN - Experimental evidence at protein level: Swiss-Prot protein existence level 1. Binding protein with a strong affinity to the bleomycin family of antibiotics. Binds to CL990; an antimitotic-antibiotic compound. From Klebsiella pneumoniae.
   5801..5922    +  polyA_signal   SV40 poly(A) signal: SV40 polyadenylation signal
   5993..6015    -  protein_bind   lac operator (fragment): The lac repressor binds to the lac operator to inhibit transcription in E. coli. This inhibition can be relieved by adding lactose or isopropyl-β-D-thiogalactopyranoside (IPTG). lac repressor encoded by lacI
   6019..6049    -  promoter       lac promoter: promoter for the E. coli lac operon
   6064..6085    -  protein_bind   CAP binding site: CAP binding activates transcription in the presence of cAMP. E. coli catabolite activator protein
   6098..6190    -  CDS            lacI (fragment): lac repressor; lacI; The lac repressor binds to the lac operator to inhibit transcription in E. coli. This inhibition can be relieved by adding lactose or isopropyl-β-D-thiogalactopyranoside (IPTG).
   6373..6961    -  rep_origin     ori: high-copy-number ColE1/pMB1/pBR322/pUC origin of replication
   7132..7992    -  CDS            AmpR: β-lactamase; bla; confers resistance to ampicillin, carbenicillin, and related antibiotics
   7993..8097    -  promoter       AmpR promoter: bla
   8156..8208    -  misc_feature   bom (fragment): basis of mobility region from pBR322
   8363..8742    +  enhancer       CMV enhancer: human cytomegalovirus immediate early enhancer
   8743..8942    +  promoter       CMV promoter: human cytomegalovirus (CMV) immediate early promoter
   8960..9140    +  LTR            5' LTR (truncated): truncated 5' long terminal repeat (LTR) from HIV-1
   9187..9312    +  misc_feature   HIV-1 Ψ: packaging signal of human immunodeficiency virus type 1
   9296..9634    +  CDS            HIV-1 gag (fragment): gag protein from human immunodeficiency virus 1; gag
   9809..10042   +  misc_feature   RRE: The Rev response element (RRE) of HIV-1 allows for Rev-dependent mRNA export from the nucleus to the cytoplasm.
  10419..10519   +  CDS            Rev (fragment): human immunodeficiency virus 1 (HIV-1) Rev protein; rev; enhances nuclear export of unspliced and incompletely spliced viral mRNAs
  10569..10686   +  misc_feature   cPPT/CTS: central polypurine tract and central termination sequence of HIV-1
>Addgene plasmid #72696 | pSAM2_mCherry_Isl1 | addgene full sequence | sequence record 192408 | Addgene NGS Result
ACGTCTCCCTATCAGTGATAGAGAAGTCGACACGTCTCGAGCTCCCTATCAGTGATAGAGAAGGTACGTC
TAGAACGTCTCCCTATCAGTGATAGAGAAGTCGACACGTCTCGAGCTCCCTATCAGTGATAGAGAAGGTA
CGTCTAGAACGTCTCCCTATCAGTGATAGAGAAGTCGACACGTCTCGAGCTCCCTATCAGTGATAGAGAA
GGTACGTCTAGAACGTCTCCCTATCAGTGATAGAGAAGTCGACACGTCTCGAGCTCCCTATCAGTGATAG
AGAAGGTACCCCCTATATAAGCAGAGCTCGTTTAGTGAACCGTCAGATCGCCTGGAGACGCCATCCACGC
TGTTTTGACCTCCATAGAAGACACCGGGACCGATCCAGCCTGCTAGCATCAACAAGTTTGTACAAAAAAG
CAGGCTCCGAATTCGCCCTTATGGGAGACATGGGCGATCCACCAAAAAAAAAACGTCTGATTTCCCTGTG
TGTTGGTTGCGGCAATCAAATTCACGACCAGTATATTCTGAGGGTTTCTCCGGATTTGGAGTGGCATGCA
GCATGTTTGAAATGTGCGGAGTGTAATCAGTATTTGGACGAAAGCTGTACGTGCTTTGTTAGGGATGGGA
AAACCTACTGTAAAAGAGATTATATCAGGTTGTACGGGATCAAATGCGCCAAGTGCAGCATAGGCTTCAG
CAAGAACGACTTCGTGATGCGCGCCCGCTCTAAGGTGTACCACATCGAGTGTTTCCGCTGTGTAGCCTGC
AGCCGACAGCTCATCCCGGGAGACGAATTCGCCCTGCGGGAGGATGGGCTTTTCTGCCGTGCAGACCACG
ATGTGGTGGAGAGAGCCAGCCTGGGAGCTGGAGACCCTCTCAGTCCCTTGCATCCAGCGCGGCCTCTGCA
AATGGCAGCCGAACCCATCTCGGCTAGGCAGCCAGCTCTGCGGCCGCACGTCCACAAGCAGCCGGAGAAG
ACCACCCGAGTGCGGACTGTGCTCAATGAGAAGCAGCTGCACACCTTGCGGACCTGCTATGCCGCCAACC
CTCGGCCAGATGCGCTCATGAAGGAGCAACTAGTGGAGATGACGGGCCTCAGTCCCAGAGTCATCCGAGT
GTGGTTTCAAAACAAGCGGTGCAAGGACAAGAAACGCAGCATCATGATGAAACAGCTCCAGCAGCAGCAA
CCCAACGACAAAACTAATATCCAGGGGATGACAGGAACTCCCATGGTGGCTGCTAGTCCGGAGAGACATG
ATGGTGGTTTACAGGCTAACCCAGTAGAGGTGCAAAGTTACCAGCCGCCCTGGAAAGTACTGAGTGACTT
CGCCTTGCAAAGCGACATAGATCAGCCTGCTTTTCAGCAACTGGTCAATTTTTCAGAAGGAGGACCAGGC
TCTAATTCTACTGGCAGTGAAGTAGCATCGATGTCCTCTCAGCTCCCAGATACACCCAACAGCATGGTAG
CCAGTCCTATTGAGGCATGAGGAACATAAGGGCGAATTCGACCCAGCTTTCTTGTACAAAGTGGTTGATG
CGGCCGCTTCGAGCAGACATGAGTCGACGTTATTTTCCACCATATTGCCGTCTTTTGGCAATGTGAGGGC
CCGGAAACCTGGCCCTGTCTTCTTGACGAGCATTCCTAGGGGTCTTTCCCCTCTCGCCAAAGGAATGCAA
GGTCTGTTGAATGTCGTGAAGGAAGCAGTTCCTCTGGAAGCTTCTTGAAGACAAACAACGTCTGTAGCGA
CCCTTTGCAGGCAGCGGAACCCCCCACCTGGCGACAGGTGCCTCTGCGGCCAAAAGCCACGTGTATAAGA
TACACCTGCAAAGGCGGCACAACCCCAGTGCCACGTTGTGAGTTGGATAGTTGTGGAAAGAGTCAAATGG
CTCACCTCAAGCGTATTCAACAAGGGGCTGAAGGATGCCCAGAAGGTACCCCATTGTATGGGATCTGATC
TGGGGCCTCGGTGCACATGCTTTACATGTGTTTAGTCGAGGTTAAAAAACGTCTAGGCCCCCCGAACCAC
GGGGACGTGGTTTTCCTTTGAAAAACACGATGATAATACCATGGTGAGCAAGGGCGAGGAGGATAACATG
GCCATCATCAAGGAGTTCATGCGCTTCAAGGTGCACATGGAGGGCTCCGTGAACGGCCACGAGTTCGAGA
TCGAGGGCGAGGGCGAGGGCCGCCCCTACGAGGGCACCCAGACCGCCAAGCTGAAGGTGACCAAGGGTGG
CCCCCTGCCCTTCGCCTGGGACATCCTGTCCCCTCAGTTCATGTACGGCTCCAAGGCCTACGGGAAGCAC
CCCGCCGACATCCCCGACTACTTGAAGCTGTCCTTCCCCGAGGGCTTCAAGTGGGAGCGCGTGATGAACT
TCGAGGACGGCGGCGTGGTGACCGTGACCCAGGACTCCTCCCTGCAGGACGGCGAGTTCATCTACAAGGT
GAAGCTGCGCGGCACCAACTTCCCCTCCGACGGCCCCGTAATGCAGAAGAAGACCATGGGCTGGGAGGCC
TCCTCCGAGCGGATGTACCCCGAGGACGGCGCCCTGAAGGGCGAGATCAAGCAGAGGCTGAAGCTGAAGG
ACGGCGGCCACTACGACGCTGAGGTCAAGACCACCTACAAGGCCAAGAAGCCCGTGCAGCTGCCCGGCGC
CTACAACGTCAACATCAAGTTGGACATCACCTCCCACAACGAGGACTACACCATCGTGGAACAGTACGAA
CGCGCCGAGGGCCGCCACTCCACCGGCGGCATGGACGAGCTGTACAAGTAAGTCGACCATAATTCGATAT
CAAGCTTATCGATAATCAACCTCTGGATTACAAAATTTGTGAAAGATTGACTGGTATTCTTAACTATGTT
GCTCCTTTTACGCTATGTGGATACGCTGCTTTAATGCCTTTGTATCATGCTATTGCTTCCCGTATGGCTT
TCATTTTCTCCTCCTTGTATAAATCCTGGTTGCTGTCTCTTTATGAGGAGTTGTGGCCCGTTGTCAGGCA
ACGTGGCGTGGTGTGCACTGTGTTTGCTGACGCAACCCCCACTGGTTGGGGCATTGCCACCACCTGTCAG
CTCCTTTCCGGGACTTTCGCTTTCCCCCTCCCTATTGCCACGGCGGAACTCATCGCCGCCTGCCTTGCCC
GCTGCTGGACAGGGGCTCGGCTGTTGGGCACTGACAATTCCGTGGTGTTGTCGGGGAAATCATCGTCCTT
TCCTTGGCTGCTCGCCTGTGTTGCCACCTGGATTCTGCGCGGGACGTCCTTCTGCTACGTCCCTTCGGCC
CTCAATCCAGCGGACCTTCCTTCCCGCGGCCTGCTGCCGGCTCTGCGGCCTCTTCCGCGTCTTCGCCTTC
GCCCTCAGACGAGTCGGATCTCCCTTTGGGCCGCCTCCCCGCATCGATACCGTCGACCTCGTCGAGACCT
AGAAAAACATGGAGCAATCACAAGTAGCAATACAGCAGCTACCAATGCTGATTGTGCCTGGCTAGAAGCA
CAAGAGGAGGAGGAGGTGGGTTTTCCAGTCACACCTCAGGTACCTTTAAGACCAATGACTTACAAGGCAG
CTGTAGATCTTAGCCACTTTTTAAAAGAAAAGGGGGGACTGGAAGGGCTAATTCACTCCCAACGAAGACA
AGATATCCTTGATCTGTGGATCTACCACACACAAGGCTACTTCCCTGATTGGCAGAACTACACACCAGGG
CCAGGGATCAGATATCCACTGACCTTTGGATGGTGCTACAAGCTAGTACCAGTTGAGCAAGAGAAGGTAG
AAGAAGCCAATGAAGGAGAGAACACCCGCTTGTTACACCCTGTGAGCCTGCATGGGATGGATGACCCGGA
GAGAGAAGTATTAGAGTGGAGGTTTGACAGCCGCCTAGCATTTCATCACATGGCCCGAGAGCTGCATCCG
GACTGTACTGGGTCTCTCTGGTTAGACCAGATCTGAGCCTGGGAGCTCTCTGGCTAACTAGGGAACCCAC
TGCTTAAGCCTCAATAAAGCTTGCCTTGAGTGCTTCAAGTAGTGTGTGCCCGTCTGTTGTGTGACTCTGG
TAACTAGAGATCCCTCAGACCCTTTTAGTCAGTGTGGAAAATCTCTAGCAGGGCCCGTTTAAACCCGCTG
ATCAGCCTCGACTGTGCCTTCTAGTTGCCAGCCATCTGTTGTTTGCCCCTCCCCCGTGCCTTCCTTGACC
CTGGAAGGTGCCACTCCCACTGTCCTTTCCTAATAAAATGAGGAAATTGCATCGCATTGTCTGAGTAGGT
GTCATTCTATTCTGGGGGGTGGGGTGGGGCAGGACAGCAAGGGGGAGGATTGGGAAGACAATAGCAGGCA
TGCTGGGGATGCGGTGGGCTCTATGGCTTCTGAGGCGGAAAGAACCAGCTGGGGCTCTAGGGGGTATCCC
C
[124 nt withheld, positions 4412-4535]
C
[91 nt withheld, positions 4537-4627]
A
[49 nt withheld, positions 4629-4677]
CCTTTGACGTTGGAGTCCACGTTCTTT
[37 nt withheld, positions 4705-4741]
ACCCTATCTCGGTCTATTCTTTTGATTTATAAGGGATTTTGCCGATTTCGGCCTATTGGTTAAAAAATGA
GCTGATTTAACAAAAATTTAACGCGAATTAATTCTGTGGAATGTGTGTCAGTTAGGGTGTGGAAAGTCCC
CAGGCTCCCCAGCAGGCAGAAGTATGCAAAGCATGCATCTCAATTAGTCAGCAACCAGGTGTGGAAAGTC
CCCAGGCTCCCCAGCAGGCAGAAGTATGCAAAGCATGCATCTCAATTAGTCAGCAACCATAGTCCCGCCC
CTAACTCCGCCCATCCCGCCCCTAACTCCGCCCAGTTCCGCCCATTCTCCGCCCCATGGCTGACTAATTT
TTTTTATTTATGCAGAGGCCGAGGCCGCCTCTGCCTCTGAGCTATTCCAGAAGTAGTGAGGAGGCTTTTT
TGGAGGCCTAGGCTTTTGCAAAAAGCTCCCGGGAGCTTGTATATCCATTTTCGGATCTGATCAGCACGTG
TTGACAATTAATCATCGGCATAGTATATCGGCATAGTATAATACGACAAGGTGAGGAACTAAACCATGGC
CAAGTTGACCAGTGCCGTTCCGGTGCTCACCGCGCGCGACGTCGCCGGAGCGGTCGAGTTCTGGACCGAC
CGGCTCGGGTTCTCCCGGGACTTCGTGGAGGACGACTTCGCCGGTGTGGTCCGGGACGACGTGACCCTGT
TCATCAGCGCGGTCCAGGACCAGGTGGTGCCGGACAACACCCTGGCCTGGGTGTGGGTGCGCGGCCTGGA
CGAGCTGTACGCCGAGTGGTCGGAGGTCGTGTCCACGAACTTCCGGGACGCCTCCGGGCCGGCCATGACC
GAGATCGGCGAGCAGCCGTGGGGGCGGGAGTTCGCCCTGCGCGACCCGGCCGGCAACTGCGTGCACTTCG
TGGCCGAGGAGCAGGACTGACACGTGCTACGAGATTTCGATTCCACCGCCGCCTTCTATGAAAGGTTGGG
CTTCGGAATCGTTTTCCGGGACGCCGGCTGGATGATCCTCCAGCGCGGGGATCTCATGCTGGAGTTCTTC
GCCCACCCCAACTTGTTTATTGCAGCTTATAATGGTTACAAATAAAGCAATAGCATCACAAATTTCACAA
ATAAAGCATTTTTTTCACTGCATTCTAGTTGTGGTTTGTCCAAACTCATCAATGTATCTTATCATGTCTG
TATACCGTCGACCTCTAGCTAGAGCTTGGCGTAATCATGGTCATAGCTGTTTCCTGTGTGAAATTGTTAT
CCGCTCACAATTCCACACAACATACGAGCCGGAAGCATAAAGTGTAAAGCCTGGGGTGCCTAATGAGTGA
GCTAACTCACATTAATTGCGTTGCGCTCACTGCCCGCTTTCCAGTCGGGAAACCTGTCGTGCCAGCTGCA
TTAATGAATCGGCCAACGCGCGGGGAGAGGCGGTTTGCGTATTGGGCGCTCTTCCGCTTCCTCGCTCACT
GACTCGCTGCGCTCGGTCGTTCGGCTGCGGCGAGCGGTATCAGCTCACTCAAAGGCGGTAATACGGTTAT
CCACAGAATCAGGGGATAACGCAGGAAAGAACATGTGAGCAAAAGGCCAGCAAAAGGCCAGGAACCGTAA
AAAGGCCGCGTTGCTGGCGTTTTTCCATAGGCTCCGCCCCCCTGACGAGCATCACAAAAATCGACGCTCA
AGTCAGAGGTGGCGAAACCCGACAGGACTATAAAGATACCAGGCGTTTCCCCCTGGAAGCTCCCTCGTGC
GCTCTCCTGTTCCGACCCTGCCGCTTACCGGATACCTGTCCGCCTTTCTCCCTTCGGGAAGCGTGGCGCT
TTCTCATAGCTCACGCTGTAGGTATCTCAGTTCGGTGTAGGTCGTTCGCTCCAAGCTGGGCTGTGTGCAC
GAACCCCCCGTTCAGCCCGACCGCTGCGCCTTATCCGGTAACTATCGTCTTGAGTCCAACCCGGTAAGAC
ACGACTTATCGCCACTGGCAGCAGCCACTGGTAACAGGATTAGCAGAGCGAGGTATGTAGGCGGTGCTAC
AGAGTTCTTGAAGTGGTGGCCTAACTACGGCTACACTAGAAGAACAGTATTTGGTATCTGCGCTCTGCTG
AAGCCAGTTACCTTCGGAAAAAGAGTTGGTAGCTCTTGATCCGGCAAACAAACCACCGCTGGTAGCGGTG
GTTTTTTTGTTTGCAAGCAGCAGATTACGCGCAGAAAAAAAGGATCTCAAGAAGATCCTTTGATCTTTTC
TACGGGGTCTGACGCTCAGTGGAACGAAAACTCACGTTAAGGGATTTTGGTCATGAGATTATCAAAAAGG
ATCTTCACCTAGATCCTTTTAAATTAAAAATGAAGTTTTAAATCAATCTAAAGTATATATGAGTAAACTT
GGTCTGACAGTTACCAATGCTTAATCAGTGAGGCACCTATCTCAGCGATCTGTCTATTTCGTTCATCCAT
AGTTGCCTGACTCCCCGTCGTGTAGATAACTACGATACGGGAGGGCTTACCATCTGGCCCCAGTGCTGCA
ATGATACCGCGAGACCCACGCTCACCGGCTCCAGATTTATCAGCAATAAACCAGCCAGCCGGAAGGGCCG
AGCGCAGAAGTGGTCCTGCAACTTTATCCGCCTCCATCCAGTCTATTAATTGTTGCCGGGAAGCTAGAGT
AAGTAGTTCGCCAGTTAATAGTTTGCGCAACGTTGTTGCCATTGCTACAGGCATCGTGGTGTCACGCTCG
TCGTTTGGTATGGCTTCATTCAGCTCCGGTTCCCAACGATCAAGGCGAGTTACATGATCCCCCATGTTGT
GCAAAAAAGCGGTTAGCTCCTTCGGTCCTCCGATCGTTGTCAGAAGTAAGTTGGCCGCAGTGTTATCACT
CATGGTTATGGCAGCACTGCATAATTCTCTTACTGTCATGCCATCCGTAAGATGCTTTTCTGTGACTGGT
GAGTACTCAACCAAGTCATTCTGAGAATAGTGTATGCGGCGACCGAGTTGCTCTTGCCCGGCGTCAATAC
GGGATAATACCGCGCCACATAGCAGAACTTTAAAAGTGCTCATCATTGGAAAACGTTCTTCGGGGCGAAA
ACTCTCAAGGATCTTACCGCTGTTGAGATCCAGTTCGATGTAACCCACTCGTGCACCCAACTGATCTTCA
GCATCTTTTACTTTCACCAGCGTTTCTGGGTGAGCAAAAACAGGAAGGCAAAATGCCGCAAAAAAGGGAA
TAAGGGCGACACGGAAATGTTGAATACTCATACTCTTCCTTTTTCAATATTATTGAAGCATTTATCAGGG
TTATTGTCTCATGAGCGGATACATATTTGAATGTATTTAGAAAAATAAACAAATAGGGGTTCCGCGCACA
TTTCCCCGAAAAGTGCCACCTGACGTCGACGGATCGGGAGATCTCCCGATCCCCTATGGTGCACTCTCAG
TACAATCTGCTCTGATGCCGCATAGTTAAGCCAGTATCTGCTCCCTGCTTGTGTGTTGGAGGTCGCTGAG
TAGTGCGCGAGCAAAATTTAAGCTACAACAAGGCAAGGCTTGACCGACAATTGCATGAAGAATCTGCTTA
GGGTTAGGCGTTTTGCGCTGCTTCGCGATGTACGGGCCAGATATACGCGTTGACATTGATTATTGACTAG
TTATTAATAGTAATCAATTACGGGGTCATTAGTTCATAGCCCATATATGGAGTTCCGCGTTACATAACTT
ACGGTAAATGGCCCGCCTGGCTGACCGCCCAACGACCCCCGCCCATTGACGTCAATAATGACGTATGTTC
CCATAGTAACGCCAATAGGGACTTTCCATTGACGTCAATGGGTGGAGTATTTACGGTAAACTGCCCACTT
GGCAGTACATCAAGTGTATCATATGCCAAGTACGCCCCCTATTGACGTCAATGACGGTAAATGGCCCGCC
TGGCATTATGCCCAGTACATGACCTTATGGGACTTTCCTACTTGGCAGTACATCTACGTATTAGTCATCG
CTATTACCATGGTGATGCGGTTTTGGCAGTACATCAATGGGCGTGGATAGCGGTTTGACTCACGGGGATT
TCCAAGTCTCCACCCCATTGACGTCAATGGGAGTTTGTTTTGGCACCAAAATCAACGGGACTTTCCAAAA
TGTCGTAACAACTCCGCCCCATTGACGCAAATGGGCGGTAGGCGTGTACGGTGGGAGGTCTATATAAGCA
GCGCGTTTTGCCTGTACTGGGTCTCTCTGGTTAGACCAGATCTGAGCCTGGGAGCTCTCTGGCTAACTAG
GGAACCCACTGCTTAAGCCTCAATAAAGCTTGCCTTGAGTGCTTCAAGTAGTGTGTGCCCGTCTGTTGTG
TGACTCTGGTAACTAGAGATCCCTCAGACCCTTTTAGTCAGTGTGGAAAATCTCTAGCAGTGGCGCCCGA
ACAGGGACTTGAAAGCGAAAGGGAAACCAGAGGAGCTCTCTCGACGCAGGACTCGGCTTGCTGAAGCGCG
CACGGCAAGAGGCGAGGGGCGGCGACTGGTGAGTACGCCAAAAATTTTGACTAGCGGAGGCTAGAAGGAG
AGAGATGGGTGCGAGAGCGTCAGTATTAAGCGGGGGAGAATTAGATCGCGATGGGAAAAAATTCGGTTAA
GGCCAGGGGGAAAGAAAAAATATAAATTAAAACATATAGTATGGGCAAGCAGGGAGCTAGAACGATTCGC
AGTTAATCCTGGCCTGTTAGAAACATCAGAAGGCTGTAGACAAATACTGGGACAGCTACAACCATCCCTT
CAGACAGGATCAGAAGAACTTAGATCATTATATAATACAGTAGCAACCCTCTATTGTGTGCATCAAAGGA
TAGAGATAAAAGACACCAAGGAAGCTTTAGACAAGATAGAGGAAGAGCAAAACAAAAGTAAGACCACCGC
ACAGCAAGCGGCCGGCCGCTGATCTTCAGACCTGGAGGAGGAGATATGAGGGACAATTGGAGAAGTGAAT
TATATAAATATAAAGTAGTAAAAATTGAACCATTAGGAGTAGCACCCACCAAGGCAAAGAGAAGAGTGGT
GCAGAGAGAAAAAAGAGCAGTGGGAATAGGAGCTTTGTTCCTTGGGTTCTTGGGAGCAGCAGGAAGCACT
ATGGGCGCAGCGTCAATGACGCTGACGGTACAGGCCAGACAATTATTGTCTGGTATAGTGCAGCAGCAGA
ACAATTTGCTGAGGGCTATTGAGGCGCAACAGCATCTGTTGCAACTCACAGTCTGGGGCATCAAGCAGCT
CCAGGCAAGAATCCTGGCTGTGGAAAGATACCTAAAGGATCAACAGCTCCTGGGGATTTGGGGTTGCTCT
GGAAAACTCATTTGCACCACTGCTGTGCCTTGGAATGCTAGTTGGAGTAATAAATCTCTGGAACAGATTT
GGAATCACACGACCTGGATGGAGTGGGACAGAGAAATTAACAATTACACAAGCTTAATACACTCCTTAAT
TGAAGAATCGCAAAACCAGCAAGAAAAGAATGAACAAGAATTATTGGAATTAGATAAATGGGCAAGTTTG
TGGAATTGGTTTAACATAACAAATTGGCTGTGGTATATAAAATTATTCATAATGATAGTAGGAGGCTTGG
TAGGTTTAAGAATAGTTTTTGCTGTACTTTCTATAGTGAATAGAGTTAGGCAGGGATATTCACCATTATC
GTTTCAGACCCACCTCCCAACCCCGAGGGGACCCGACAGGCCCGAAGGAATAGAAGAAGAAGGTGGAGAG
AGAGACAGAGACAGATCCATTCGATTAGTGAACGGATCGGCACTGCGTGCGCCAATTCTGCAGACAAATG
GCAGTATTCATCCACAATTTTAAAAGAAAAGGGGGGATTGGGGGGTACAGTGCAGGGGAAAGAATAGTAG
ACATAATAGCAACAGACATACAAACTAAAGAATTACAAAAACAAATTACAAAAATTCAAAATTTTCGGGT
TTATTACAGGGACAGCAGAGATCCAGTTTGGTTACGCGTCCCCGAAAAGTGCCACCTG
