>Addgene plasmid #72696 | pSAM2_mCherry_Isl1 | depositor partial sequence | sequence record 145763 | Isl1
ATGGGAGACATGGGCGATCCACCAAAAAAAAAACGTCTGATTTCCCTGTGTGTTGGTTGCGGCAATCAAA
TTCACGACCAGTATATTCTGAGGGTTTCTCCGGATTTGGAGTGGCATGCAGCATGTTTGAAATGTGCGGA
GTGTAATCAGTATTTGGACGAAAGCTGTACGTGCTTTGTTAGGGATGGGAAAACCTACTGTAAAAGAGAT
TATATCAGGTTGTACGGGATCAAATGCGCCAAGTGCAGCATAGGCTTCAGCAAGAACGACTTCGTGATGC
GTGCCCGCTCTAAGGTGTACCACATCGAGTGTTTCCGCTGTGTAGCCTGCAGCCGACAGCTCATCCCGGG
AGACGAATTCGCCCTGCGGGAGGATGGGCTTTTCTGCCGTGCAGACCACGATGTGGTGGAGAGAGCCAGC
CTGGGAGCTGGAGACCCTCTCAGTCCCTTGCATCCAGCGCGGCCTCTGCAAATGGCAGCCGAACCCATCT
CGGCTAGGCAGCCAGCTCTGCGGCCGCACGTCCACAAGCAGCCGGAGAAGACCACCCGAGTGCGGACTGT
GCTCAACGAGAAGCAGCTGCACACCTTGCGGACCTGCTATGCCGCCAACCCTCGGCCAGATGCGCTCATG
AAGGAGCAACTAGTGGAGATGACGGGCCTCAGTCCCAGAGTCATCCGAGTGTGGTTTCAAAACAAGCGGT
GCAAGGACAAGAAACGCAGCATCATGATGAAGCAGCTCCAGCAGCAGCAACCCAACGACAAAACTAATAT
CCAGGGGATGACAGGAACTCCCATGGTGGCTGCTAGTCCGGAGAGACATGATGGTGGTTTACAGGCTAAC
CCAGTAGAGGTGCAAAGTTACCAGCCGCCCTGGAAAGTACTGAGTGACTTCGCCTTGCAAAGCGACATAG
ATCAGCCTGCTTTTCAGCAACTGGTCAATTTTTCAGAAGGAGGACCAGGCTCTAATTCTACTGGCAGTGA
AGTAGCATCGATGTCCTCGCAGCTCCCAGATACACCCAACAGCATGGTAGCCAGTCCTATTGAGGCATGA
